>Addgene plasmid #226852 | evoBE4-NG | addgene full sequence | sequence record 450496 | Addgene NGS Result
GACATTGATTATTGACTAGTTATTAATAGTAATCAATTACGGGGTCATTAGTTCATAGCCCATATATGGA
GTTCCGCGTTACATAACTTACGGTAAATGGCCCGCCTGGCTGACCGCCCAACGACCCCCGCCCATTGACG
TCAATAATGACGTATGTTCCCATAGTAACGCCAATAGGGACTTTCCATTGACGTCAATGGGTGGAGTATT
TACGGTAAACTGCCCACTTGGCAGTACATCAAGTGTATCATATGCCAAGTACGCCCCCTATTGACGTCAA
TGACGGTAAATGGCCCGCCTGGCATTATGCCCAGTACATGACCTTATGGGACTTTCCTACTTGGCAGTAC
ATCTACGTATTAGTCATCGCTATTACCATGGTGATGCGGTTTTGGCAGTACATCAATGGGCGTGGATAGC
GGTTTGACTCACGGGGATTTCCAAGTCTCCACCCCATTGACGTCAATGGGAGTTTGTTTTGGCACCAAAA
TCAACGGGACTTTCCAAAATGTCGTAACAACTCCGCCCCATTGACGCAAATGGGCGGTAGGCGTGTACGG
TGGGAGGTCTATATAAGCAGAGCTGGTTTAGTGAACCGTCAGATCCGCTAGAGATCCGCGGCCGCTAATA
CGACTCACTATAGGGAGAGCCGCCACCATGAAACGGACAGCCGACGGAAGCGAGTTCGAGTCACCAAAGA
AGAAGCGGAAAGTCAGTTCAAAGACTGGGCCTGTCGCCGTCGATCCAACCCTGCGCCGCCGGATTGAACC
TCACGAGTTTGAAGTGTTCTTTGACCCCCGGGAGCTGAGAAAGGAGACATGCCTGCTGTACGAGATCAAC
TGGGGAGGCAGGCACTCCATCTGGAGGCACACCTCTCAGAACACAAATAAGCACGTGGAGGTGAACTTCA
TCGAGAAGTTTACCACAGAGCGGTACTTCTGCCCCAATACCAGATGTAGCATCACATGGTTTCTGAGCTG
GTCCCCTTGCGGAGAGTGTAGCAGGGCCATCACCGAGTTCCTGTCCAGATATCCAAATGTGACACTGTTT
ATCTACATCGCCAGGCTGTATCACCTGGCAAACCCAAGGAATAGGCAGGGCCTGCGCGATCTGATCAGCT
CCGGCGTGACCATCCAGATCATGACAGAGCAGGAGTCCGGCTACTGCTGGCACAACTTCGTGAATTATTC
TCCTAGCAACGAGTCCCACTGGCCTAGGTACCCACACCTGTGGGTGCGCCTGTACGTGCTGGAGCTGTAT
TGCATCATCCTGGGCCTGCCCCCTTGTCTGAATATCCTGCGGAGAAAGCAGAGCCAGCTGACCTCCTTTA
CAATCGCCCTGCAGTCTTGTCACTATCAGAGGCTGCCACCCCACATCCTGTGGGCCACAGGCCTGAAGTC
TGGCGGATCTAGCGGAGGATCCTCTGGCAGCGAGACACCAGGAACAAGCGAGTCAGCAACACCAGAGAGC
AGTGGCGGCAGCAGCGGCGGCAGCGACAAGAAGTACAGCATCGGCCTGGCCATCGGCACCAACTCTGTGG
GCTGGGCCGTGATCACCGACGAGTACAAGGTGCCCAGCAAGAAATTCAAGGTGCTGGGCAACACCGACCG
GCACAGCATCAAGAAGAACCTGATCGGAGCCCTGCTGTTCGACAGCGGCGAAACAGCCGAGGCCACCCGG
CTGAAGAGAACCGCCAGAAGAAGATACACCAGACGGAAGAACCGGATCTGCTATCTGCAAGAGATCTTCA
GCAACGAGATGGCCAAGGTGGACGACAGCTTCTTCCACAGACTGGAAGAGTCCTTCCTGGTGGAAGAGGA
TAAGAAGCACGAGCGGCACCCCATCTTCGGCAACATCGTGGACGAGGTGGCCTACCACGAGAAGTACCCC
ACCATCTACCACCTGAGAAAGAAACTGGTGGACAGCACCGACAAGGCCGACCTGCGGCTGATCTATCTGG
CCCTGGCCCACATGATCAAGTTCCGGGGCCACTTCCTGATCGAGGGCGACCTGAACCCCGACAACAGCGA
CGTGGACAAGCTGTTCATCCAGCTGGTGCAGACCTACAACCAGCTGTTCGAGGAAAACCCCATCAACGCC
AGCGGCGTGGACGCCAAGGCCATCCTGTCTGCCAGACTGAGCAAGAGCAGACGGCTGGAAAATCTGATCG
CCCAGCTGCCCGGCGAGAAGAAGAATGGCCTGTTCGGAAACCTGATTGCCCTGAGCCTGGGCCTGACCCC
CAACTTCAAGAGCAACTTCGACCTGGCCGAGGATGCCAAACTGCAGCTGAGCAAGGACACCTACGACGAC
GACCTGGACAACCTGCTGGCCCAGATCGGCGACCAGTACGCCGACCTGTTTCTGGCCGCCAAGAACCTGT
CCGACGCCATCCTGCTGAGCGACATCCTGAGAGTGAACACCGAGATCACCAAGGCCCCCCTGAGCGCCTC
TATGATCAAGAGATACGACGAGCACCACCAGGACCTGACCCTGCTGAAAGCTCTCGTGCGGCAGCAGCTG
CCTGAGAAGTACAAAGAGATTTTCTTCGACCAGAGCAAGAACGGCTACGCCGGCTACATTGACGGCGGAG
CCAGCCAGGAAGAGTTCTACAAGTTCATCAAGCCCATCCTGGAAAAGATGGACGGCACCGAGGAACTGCT
CGTGAAGCTGAACAGAGAGGACCTGCTGCGGAAGCAGCGGACCTTCGACAACGGCAGCATCCCCCACCAG
ATCCACCTGGGAGAGCTGCACGCCATTCTGCGGCGGCAGGAAGATTTTTACCCATTCCTGAAGGACAACC
GGGAAAAGATCGAGAAGATCCTGACCTTCCGCATCCCCTACTACGTGGGCCCTCTGGCCAGGGGAAACAG
CAGATTCGCCTGGATGACCAGAAAGAGCGAGGAAACCATCACCCCCTGGAACTTCGAGGAAGTGGTGGAC
AAGGGCGCTTCCGCCCAGAGCTTCATCGAGCGGATGACCAACTTCGATAAGAACCTGCCCAACGAGAAGG
TGCTGCCCAAGCACAGCCTGCTGTACGAGTACTTCACCGTGTATAACGAGCTGACCAAAGTGAAATACGT
GACCGAGGGAATGAGAAAGCCCGCCTTCCTGAGCGGCGAGCAGAAAAAGGCCATCGTGGACCTGCTGTTC
AAGACCAACCGGAAAGTGACCGTGAAGCAGCTGAAAGAGGACTACTTCAAGAAAATCGAGTGCTTCGACT
CCGTGGAAATCTCCGGCGTGGAAGATCGGTTCAACGCCTCCCTGGGCACATACCACGATCTGCTGAAAAT
TATCAAGGACAAGGACTTCCTGGACAATGAGGAAAACGAGGACATTCTGGAAGATATCGTGCTGACCCTG
ACACTGTTTGAGGACAGAGAGATGATCGAGGAACGGCTGAAAACCTATGCCCACCTGTTCGACGACAAAG
TGATGAAGCAGCTGAAGCGGCGGAGATACACCGGCTGGGGCAGGCTGAGCCGGAAGCTGATCAACGGCAT
CCGGGACAAGCAGTCCGGCAAGACAATCCTGGATTTCCTGAAGTCCGACGGCTTCGCCAACAGAAACTTC
ATGCAGCTGATCCACGACGACAGCCTGACCTTTAAAGAGGACATCCAGAAAGCCCAGGTGTCCGGCCAGG
GCGATAGCCTGCACGAGCACATTGCCAATCTGGCCGGCAGCCCCGCCATTAAGAAGGGCATCCTGCAGAC
AGTGAAGGTGGTGGACGAGCTCGTGAAAGTGATGGGCCGGCACAAGCCCGAGAACATCGTGATCGAAATG
GCCAGAGAGAACCAGACCACCCAGAAGGGACAGAAGAACAGCCGCGAGAGAATGAAGCGGATCGAAGAGG
GCATCAAAGAGCTGGGCAGCCAGATCCTGAAAGAACACCCCGTGGAAAACACCCAGCTGCAGAACGAGAA
GCTGTACCTGTACTACCTGCAGAATGGGCGGGATATGTACGTGGACCAGGAACTGGACATCAACCGGCTG
TCCGACTACGATGTGGACCATATCGTGCCTCAGAGCTTTCTGAAGGACGACTCCATCGACAACAAGGTGC
TGACCAGAAGCGACAAGAACCGGGGCAAGAGCGACAACGTGCCCTCCGAAGAGGTCGTGAAGAAGATGAA
GAACTACTGGCGGCAGCTGCTGAACGCCAAGCTGATTACCCAGAGAAAGTTCGACAATCTGACCAAGGCC
GAGAGAGGCGGCCTGAGCGAACTGGATAAGGCCGGCTTCATCAAGAGACAGCTGGTGGAAACCCGGCAGA
TCACAAAGCACGTGGCACAGATCCTGGACTCCCGGATGAACACTAAGTACGACGAGAATGACAAGCTGAT
CCGGGAAGTGAAAGTGATCACCCTGAAGTCCAAGCTGGTGTCCGATTTCCGGAAGGATTTCCAGTTTTAC
AAAGTGCGCGAGATCAACAACTACCACCACGCCCACGACGCCTACCTGAACGCCGTCGTGGGAACCGCCC
TGATCAAAAAGTACCCTAAGCTGGAAAGCGAGTTCGTGTACGGCGACTACAAGGTGTACGACGTGCGGAA
GATGATCGCCAAGAGCGAGCAGGAAATCGGCAAGGCTACCGCCAAGTACTTCTTCTACAGCAACATCATG
AACTTTTTCAAGACCGAGATTACCCTGGCCAACGGCGAGATCCGGAAGCGGCCTCTGATCGAGACAAACG
GCGAAACCGGGGAGATCGTGTGGGATAAGGGCCGGGATTTTGCCACCGTGCGGAAAGTGCTGAGCATGCC
CCAAGTGAATATCGTGAAAAAGACCGAGGTGCAGACAGGCGGCTTCAGCAAAGAGTCTATCCGTCCCAAG
AGGAACAGCGATAAGCTGATCGCCAGAAAGAAGGACTGGGACCCTAAGAAGTACGGCGGCTTCGTGAGCC
CCACCGTGGCCTATTCTGTGCTGGTGGTGGCCAAAGTGGAAAAGGGCAAGTCCAAGAAACTGAAGAGTGT
GAAAGAGCTGCTGGGGATCACCATCATGGAAAGAAGCAGCTTCGAGAAGAATCCCATCGACTTTCTGGAA
GCCAAGGGCTACAAAGAAGTGAAAAAGGACCTGATCATCAAGCTGCCTAAGTACTCCCTGTTCGAGCTGG
AAAACGGCCGGAAGAGAATGCTGGCCTCTGCCCGGTTCCTGCAGAAGGGAAACGAACTGGCCCTGCCCTC
CAAATATGTGAACTTCCTGTACCTGGCCAGCCACTATGAGAAGCTGAAGGGCTCCCCCGAGGATAATGAG
CAGAAACAGCTGTTTGTGGAACAGCACAAGCACTACCTGGACGAGATCATCGAGCAGATCAGCGAGTTCT
CCAAGAGAGTGATCCTGGCCGACGCTAATCTGGACAAAGTGCTGTCCGCCTACAACAAGCACCGGGATAA
GCCCATCAGAGAGCAGGCCGAGAATATCATCCACCTGTTTACCCTGACCAATCTGGGAGCCCCTAGGGCC
TTCAAGTACTTTGACACCACCATCGACCGGAAGGTGTACCGTAGCACCAAAGAGGTGCTGGACGCCACCC
TGATCCACCAGAGCATCACCGGCCTGTACGAGACACGGATCGACCTGTCTCAGCTGGGAGGTGACAGCGG
CGGGAGCGGCGGGAGCGGGGGGAGCACTAATCTGAGCGACATCATTGAGAAGGAGACTGGGAAACAGCTG
GTCATTCAGGAGTCCATCCTGATGCTGCCTGAGGAGGTGGAGGAAGTGATCGGCAACAAGCCAGAGTCTG
ACATCCTGGTGCACACCGCCTACGACGAGTCCACAGATGAGAATGTGATGCTGCTGACCTCTGACGCCCC
CGAGTATAAGCCTTGGGCCCTGGTCATCCAGGATTCTAACGGCGAGAATAAGATCAAGATGCTGAGCGGA
GGATCCGGAGGATCTGGAGGCAGCACCAACCTGTCTGACATCATCGAGAAGGAGACAGGCAAGCAGCTGG
TCATCCAGGAGAGCATCCTGATGCTGCCCGAAGAAGTCGAAGAAGTGATCGGAAACAAGCCTGAGAGCGA
TATCCTGGTCCATACCGCCTACGACGAGAGTACCGACGAAAATGTGATGCTGCTGACATCCGACGCCCCA
GAGTATAAGCCCTGGGCTCTGGTCATCCAGGATTCCAACGGAGAGAACAAAATCAAAATGCTGTCTGGCG
GCTCAAAAAGAACCGCCGACGGCAGCGAATTCGAGCCCAAGAAGAAGAGGAAAGTCGGAAGCGGAGCTAC
TAACTTCAGCCTGCTGAAGCAGGCTGGAGACGTGGAGGAGAACCCTGGACCTATGGTGAGCAAGGGCGAG
GAGCTGTTCACCGGGGTGGTGCCCATCCTGGTCGAGCTGGACGGCGACGTAAACGGCCACAAGTTCAGCG
TGTCCGGCGAGGGCGAGGGCGATGCCACCTACGGCAAGCTGACCCTGAAGTTCATCTGCACCACCGGCAA
GCTGCCCGTGCCCTGGCCCACCCTCGTGACCACCCTGACCTATGGAGTGCAGTGCTTCAGCCGCTACCCC
GACCACATGAAGCAGCACGACTTCTTCAAGTCCGCCATGCCCGAAGGCTACGTCCAGGAGCGCACCATCT
TCTTCAAGGACGACGGCAACTACAAGACCCGCGCCGAGGTGAAGTTCGAGGGCGACACCCTGGTGAACCG
CATCGAGCTGAAGGGCATCGACTTCAAGGAGGACGGCAACATCCTGGGGCACAAGCTGGAGTACAACTAC
AACAGCCACAACGTCTATATCATGGCCGACAAGCAGAAGAACGGCATCAAGGTGAACTTCAAGATCCGCC
ACAACATCGAGGACGGCAGCGTGCAGCTCGCCGACCACTACCAGCAGAACACCCCCATCGGCGACGGCCC
CGTGCTGCTGCCCGACAACCACTACCTGAGCACCCAGTCCGCCCTGAGCAAAGACCCCAACGAGAAGCGC
GATCACATGGTCCTGCTGGAGTTCGTGACCGCCGCCGGGATCACTCTCGGCATGGACGAGCTGTACAAGT
AACCGGTCATCATCACCATCACCATTGAGTTTAAACCCGCTGATCAGCCTCGACTGTGCCTTCTAGTTGC
CAGCCATCTGTTGTTTGCCCCTCCCCCGTGCCTTCCTTGACCCTGGAAGGTGCCACTCCCACTGTCCTTT
CCTAATAAAATGAGGAAATTGCATCGCATTGTCTGAGTAGGTGTCATTCTATTCTGGGGGGTGGGGTGGG
GCAGGACAGCAAGGGGGAGGATTGGGAAGACAATAGCAGGCATGCTGGGGATGCGGTGGGCTCTATGGCT
TCTGAGGCGGAAAGAACCAGCTGGGGCTCGATACCGTCGACCTCTAGCTAGAGCTTGGCGTAATCATGGT
CATAGCTGTTTCCTGTGTGAAATTGTTATCCGCTCACAATTCCACACAACATACGAGCCGGAAGCATAAA
GTGTAAAGCCTAGGGTGCCTAATGAGTGAGCTAACTCACATTAATTGCGTTGCGCTCACTGCCCGCTTTC
CAGTCGGGAAACCTGTCGTGCCAGCTGCATTAATGAATCGGCCAACGCGCGGGGAGAGGCGGTTTGCGTA
TTGGGCGCACTTCCGCTTCCTCGCTCACTGACTCGCTGCGCTCGGTCGTTCGGCTGCGGCGAGCGGTATC
AGCTCACTCAAAGGCGGTAATACGGTTATCCACAGAATCAGAGGATAACGCAGGAAAGAACATGTGAGCA
AAAGGCCAGCAAAAGGCCAGGAACCGTAAAAAGGCCGCGTTGCTGGCGTTTTTCCATAGGCTCCGCCCCC
CTGACGAGCATCACAAAAATCGACGCTCAAGTCAGAGGTGGCGAAACCCGACAGGACTATAAAGATACCA
GGCGTTTCCCCCTGGAAGCTCCCTCGTGCGCTCTCCTGTTCCGACCCTGCCGCTTACCGGATACCTGTCC
GCCTTTCTCCCTTCGGGAAGCGTGGCGCTTTCTCATAGCTCACGCTGTAGGTATCTCAGTTCGGTGTAGG
TCGTTCGCTCCAAGCTGGGCTGTGTGCACGAACCCCCCGTTCAGCCCGACCGCTGCGCCTTATCCGGTAA
CTATCGTCTTGAGTCCAACCCGGTAAGACACGACTTATCGCCACTGGCAGCAGCCACTGGTAACAGGATT
AGCAGAGCGAGGTATGTAGGCGGTGCTACAGAGTTCTTGAAGTGGTGGCCTAACTACGGCTACACTAGAA
GAACAGTATTTGGTATCTGCGCTCTGCTGAAGCCAGTTACCTTCGGAAAAAGAGTTGGTAGCTCTTGATC
CGGCAAACAAACCACCGCTGGTAGCGGTGGTTTTTTTGTTTGCAAGCAGCAGATTACGCGCAGAAAAAAA
GGATCTCAAGAAGATCCTTTGATCTTTTCTACGGGGTCTGACACTCAGTGGAACGAAAACTCACGTTAAG
GGATTTTGGTCATGAGATTATCAAAAAGGATCTTCACCTAGATCCTTTTAAATTAAAAATGAAGTTTTAA
ATCAATCTAAAGTATATATGAGTAAACTTGGTCTGACAGTTACCAATGCTTAATCAGTGAGGCACCTATC
TCAGCGATCTGTCTATTTCGTTCATCCATAGTTGCCTGACTCCCCGTCGTGTAGATAACTACGATACGGG
AGGGCTTACCATCTGGCCCCAGTGCTGCAATGATACCGCGGGACCCACGCTCACCGGCTCCAGATTTATC
AGCAATAAACCAGCCAGCCGGAAGGGCCGAGCGCAGAAGTGGTCCTGCAACTTTATCCGCCTCCATCCAG
TCTATTAATTGTTGCCGGGAAGCTAGAGTAAGTAGTTCGCCAGTTAATAGTTTGCGCAACGTTGTTGCCA
TTGCTACAGGCATCGTGGTGTCACGCTCGTCGTTTGGTATGGCTTCATTCAGCTCCGGTTCCCAACGATC
AAGGCGAGTTACATGATCCCCCATGTTGTGCAAAAAAGCGGTTAGCTCCTTCGGTCCTCCGATCGTTGTC
AGAAGTAAGTTGGCCGCAGTGTTATCACTCATGGTTATGGCAGCACTGCATAATTCTCTTACTGTCATGC
CATCCGTAAGATGCTTTTCTGTGACTGGTGAGTACTCAACCAAGTCATTCTGAGAATAGTGTATGCGGCG
ACCGAGTTGCTCTTGCCCGGCGTCAATACGGGATAATACCGCGCCACATAGCAGAACTTTAAAAGTGCTC
ATCATTGGAAAACGTTCTTCGGGGCGAAAACTCTCAAGGATCTTACCGCTGTTGAGATCCAGTTCGATGT
AACCCACTCGTGCACCCAACTGATCTTCAGCATCTTTTACTTTCACCAGCGTTTCTGGGTGAGCAAAAAC
AGGAAGGCAAAATGCCGCAAAAAAGGGAATAAGGGCGACACGGAAATGTTGAATACTCATACTCTTCCTT
TTTCAATATTATTGAAGCATTTATCAGGGTTATTGTCTCATGAGCGGATACATATTTGAATGTATTTAGA
AAAATAAACAAATAGGGGTTCCGCGCACATTTCCCCGAAAAGTGCCACCTGACGTCGACGGATCGGGAGA
TCGATCTCCCGATCCCCTAGGGTCGACTCTCAGTACAATCTGCTCTGATGCCGCATAGTTAAGCCAGTAT
CTGCTCCCTGCTTGTGTGTTGGAGGTCGCTGAGTAGTGCGCGAGCAAAATTTAAGCTACAACAAGGCAAG
GCTTGACCGACAATTGCATGAAGAATCTGCTTAGGGTTAGGCGTTTTGCGCTGCTTCGCGATGTACGGGC
CAGATATACGCGTT
Features (pLannotate 1.2.2; 19 found; start..end, strand, type, name):
      1..380     +  enhancer       CMV enhancer: human cytomegalovirus immediate early enhancer
    381..584     +  promoter       CMV promoter: human cytomegalovirus (CMV) immediate early promoter
    626..644     +  promoter       T7 promoter: promoter for bacteriophage T7 RNA polymerase
    715..1398    +  CDS            Apobec1: ABEC1_RAT - Experimental evidence at protein level: Swiss-Prot protein existence level 1. Catalytic component of the apolipoprotein B mRNA editing enzyme complex which is responsible for the postranscriptional editing of a CAA codon for Gln to a UAA codon for stop in the APOB mRNA. May also play a role in the epigenetic regulation of gene expression by participating in DNA demethylation. From Rattus norvegicus (Rat).
   1495..3096    +  CDS            dCas9(N): N-terminal portion of catalytically inactive Streptococcus pyogenes dCas9 carrying the D10A mutation (Zetsche et al., 2015)
   3097..5591    +  CDS            Cas9(C) (fragment): C-terminal portion of Streptococcus pyogenes Cas9 (Zetsche et al., 2015)
   5905..6153    +  CDS            UGI: UNGI_BPPB2 - Experimental evidence at protein level: Swiss-Prot protein existence level 1. This protein binds specifically and reversibly to the host uracil-DNA glycosylase, preventing removal of uracil residues from PBS2 DNA by the host uracil-excision repair system. From Bacillus phage PBS2 (Bacteriophage PBS2).
   6283..6999    +  CDS            EGFP: EGFP is a basic (constitutively fluorescent) green fluorescent protein published in 1996, derived from Aequorea victoria. It is reported to be a rapidly-maturing weak dimer with moderate acid sensitivity.
   7054..7278    +  polyA_signal   bGH poly(A) signal: bovine growth hormone polyadenylation signal
   7282..7303    +  promoter       SV40 promoter (fragment): SV40 enhancer and early promoter
   7308..7324    +  misc_feature   MCS (fragment): pBluescript multiple cloning site
   7373..7389    -  protein_bind   lac operator: The lac repressor binds to the lac operator to inhibit transcription in E. coli. This inhibition can be relieved by adding lactose or isopropyl-β-D-thiogalactopyranoside (IPTG). lac repressor encoded by lacI
   7397..7427    -  promoter       lac promoter: promoter for the E. coli lac operon
   7442..7463    -  protein_bind   CAP binding site: CAP binding activates transcription in the presence of cAMP. E. coli catabolite activator protein
   7476..7568    -  CDS            lacI (fragment): lac repressor; lacI; The lac repressor binds to the lac operator to inhibit transcription in E. coli. This inhibition can be relieved by adding lactose or isopropyl-β-D-thiogalactopyranoside (IPTG).
   7751..8339    -  rep_origin     ori: high-copy-number ColE1/pMB1/pBR322/pUC origin of replication
   8510..9370    -  CDS            AmpR: β-lactamase; bla; confers resistance to ampicillin, carbenicillin, and related antibiotics
   9371..9475    -  promoter       AmpR promoter: bla
   9546..9590    -  misc_feature   bom (fragment): basis of mobility region from pBR322
