[The description below was written by a language model from this plasmid's Addgene catalogue record and pLannotate feature annotations shown in this document.]
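Description:
evoBE4-NG is a 9.7 kb mammalian expression plasmid on a pCMV backbone that produces the evoBE4max-NG cytosine base editor together with an EGFP marker. It is propagated in E. coli from a high-copy ColE1/pUC-type origin and selected with ampicillin through the β-lactamase gene and its native promoter. Short remnants of lac regulatory elements, an MCS fragment, an SV40 promoter fragment and a bom fragment are backbone leftovers with no evident role. No mammalian selection marker is annotated, which fits transient transfection use.

The expression cassette is driven by the human CMV immediate-early enhancer and promoter and terminated by the bovine growth hormone polyadenylation signal. A T7 promoter sits just upstream of the coding region and could support in vitro transcription. The open reading frame begins with a deaminase domain annotated by similarity to rat APOBEC1, followed by Streptococcus pyogenes Cas9, detected as two adjoining segments whose N-terminal part carries the D10A mutation. This arrangement matches the nickase architecture typical of BE4-type editors. The "NG" in the name implies a Cas9 variant with relaxed NG PAM recognition, although the specific substitutions are not listed in the annotation.

A uracil glycosylase inhibitor (UGI) from phage PBS2 follows Cas9. It blocks excision of the uracil intermediate and so favours C•G to T•A outcomes. Only one UGI copy is annotated, but an unannotated gap precedes it. EGFP lies downstream in the same cassette. The record does not state how it is linked to the editor, nor does it annotate nuclear localisation signals. The plasmid carries no guide RNA cassette, so one must be supplied separately. EGFP allows transfected cells to be identified or sorted in human-cell base editing experiments.
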