Addgene plasmid #226852: evoBE4-NG
Purpose: Expresses evoBE4max-NG base editor in mammalian cells with eGFP marker
Depositing lab: Alexis Komor. Publication: Genome editing with programmable base editors in human cells. Osgood NRB, Zawalick NM, Sawyer CB, Cowan QT, Gu S, Mawson SJ, Ranzau BL, Li L, Gymrek M, Goren A, Komor AC. Methods Enzymol. 2025;712:351-404. doi: 10.1016/bs.mie.2025.01.001. Epub 2025 Feb 5. PubMed 40121079.
Backbone
  Vector backbone: pCMV
  Vector type: Mammalian Expression
Growth in bacteria
  Bacterial resistance: Ampicillin, 100 μg/mL
  Growth temperature: 37°C
  Growth strain: DH5alpha
  Copy number: High Copy
Gene/Insert
  Gene/Insert name: evoBE4max-NG
  Species: Other
  Promoter: CMV
  Cloning method: Unknown
Terms and licenses: Academic/Nonprofit Terms; Industry Terms: Not Available to Industry
How to cite: evoBE4-NG was a gift from Alexis Komor (Addgene plasmid # 226852 ; http://n2t.net/addgene:226852 ; RRID:Addgene_226852)
